Addgene plasmid #185200: pST_CAHS1_HYPDU_149-191 (pBS0657)
Purpose: For the mammalian expression of the tardigrade protein CAHS1_HYPDU_149-191. This is one of the bottom performing targets in our apoptosis assay (it induced apoptosis).
Depositing lab: Pamela Silver. Depositing organization: Harvard Medical School. Publication: Natural and Designed Proteins Inspired by Extremotolerant Organisms Can Form Condensates and Attenuate Apoptosis in Human Cells. Veling MT, Nguyen DT, Thadani NN, Oster ME, Rollins NJ, Brock KP, Bethel NP, Lim S, Baker D, Way JC, Marks DS, Chang RL, Silver PA. ACS Synth Biol. 2022 Mar 18;11(3):1292-1302. doi: 10.1021/acssynbio.1c00572. Epub 2022 Feb 18. PubMed 35176859.
Backbone
  Vector backbone: YK 02
  Vector type: Mammalian Expression
Growth in bacteria
  Bacterial resistance: Ampicillin, 100 μg/mL
  Growth temperature: 37°C
  Growth strain: DH5alpha
  Copy number: High Copy
Gene/Insert
  Gene/Insert name: CAHS1_HYPDU_149-191
  Species: H. dujardini
  Insert size (bp): 330
  Cloning method: Gibson Cloning
Terms and licenses: Academic/Nonprofit Terms; Industry Terms: Not Available to Industry
Depositor comments: This is one of the bottom performing targets in our apoptosis assay (it induced apoptosis). See supplemental table 2 in our paper to see its performance in our assay. The negative control for this assay is pSecTag2 B which can be obtained from Thermo here https://www.thermofisher.com/order/catalog/product/V90020
How to cite: pST_CAHS1_HYPDU_149-191 (pBS0657) was a gift from Pamela Silver (Addgene plasmid # 185200 ; http://n2t.net/addgene:185200 ; RRID:Addgene_185200)
