[The description below was written by a language model from this plasmid's Addgene catalogue record and pLannotate feature annotations shown in this document.]
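Description:
pST_CAHS1_HYPDU_149-191 (pBS0657) is a 5,240 nt mammalian expression plasmid built on a backbone recorded as YK 02. It carries a fragment of the cytoplasmic abundant heat-soluble protein CAHS1 from the tardigrade Hypsibius dujardini; the name suggests residues 149–191. The insert was introduced by Gibson cloning and is listed as 330 bp. The automated annotation recognises only a 78 nt stretch (915–992) as CAHS1-derived, so the region between that match and the polyadenylation signal contains sequence the feature table does not identify. The record does not state whether tags, linkers or repeats are present there.

Expression is driven by the human CMV immediate-early enhancer and promoter and terminated by the bovine growth hormone poly(A) signal. A T7 promoter lies just upstream of the coding region, where it can serve for in vitro transcription or as a sequencing primer site. The short hit annotated as a truncated HIV-1 LTR at the CMV boundary is a fragmentary match, and no other lentiviral elements are present. A second cassette places the Sh ble gene under both the SV40 early promoter and the bacterial EM7 promoter, followed by the SV40 poly(A) signal, which allows Zeocin selection in mammalian cells or E. coli. Propagation in bacteria relies on a high-copy ColE1/pUC origin and ampicillin resistance. An f1 origin and remnants of lac regulatory sequence are also present.

The plasmid comes from a study that screened natural and designed proteins from extremotolerant organisms for condensate formation and attenuation of apoptosis in human cells. This fragment was among the worst performers and induced apoptosis rather than protecting against it. The depositor names pSecTag2 B as the negative control for the assay.
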