Features (pLannotate 1.2.2; 21 found; start..end, strand, type, name):
     35..87      -  misc_feature   bom (fragment): basis of mobility region from pBR322
    242..621     +  enhancer       CMV enhancer: human cytomegalovirus immediate early enhancer
    622..825     +  promoter       CMV promoter: human cytomegalovirus (CMV) immediate early promoter
    821..854     +  LTR            5' LTR (truncated) (fragment): truncated 5' long terminal repeat (LTR) from HIV-1
    870..888     +  promoter       T7 promoter: promoter for bacteriophage T7 RNA polymerase
    915..992     +  CDS            CAHS 94205 (fragment): CAHS1_HYPDU - Also known as CAHS-a From Hypsibius dujardini (Water bear) (Macrobiotus dujardini).
   1261..1485    +  polyA_signal   bGH poly(A) signal: bovine growth hormone polyadenylation signal
   1489..1510    +  promoter       SV40 promoter (fragment): SV40 enhancer and early promoter
   1531..1959    +  rep_origin     f1 ori (sequence partly withheld): f1 bacteriophage origin of replication; arrow indicates direction of (+) strand synthesis
   1973..2302    +  promoter       SV40 promoter: SV40 enhancer and early promoter
   2350..2397    +  promoter       EM7 promoter: synthetic bacterial promoter&nbsp
   2416..2790    +  CDS            BleoR: antibiotic-binding protein; Sh ble from Streptoalloteichus hindustanus; confers resistance to bleomycin, phleomycin, and Zeocin™
   2800..2925    +  CDS            ble (fragment): BLE_KLEPN - Experimental evidence at protein level: Swiss-Prot protein existence level 1. Binding protein with a strong affinity to the bleomycin family of antibiotics. Binds to CL990; an antimitotic-antibiotic compound. From Klebsiella pneumoniae.
   2920..3041    +  polyA_signal   SV40 poly(A) signal: SV40 polyadenylation signal
   3114..3130    -  protein_bind   lac operator: The lac repressor binds to the lac operator to inhibit transcription in E. coli. This inhibition can be relieved by adding lactose or isopropyl-β-D-thiogalactopyranoside (IPTG). lac repressor encoded by lacI
   3138..3168    -  promoter       lac promoter: promoter for the E. coli lac operon
   3183..3204    -  protein_bind   CAP binding site: CAP binding activates transcription in the presence of cAMP. E. coli catabolite activator protein
   3217..3309    -  CDS            lacI (fragment): lac repressor; lacI; The lac repressor binds to the lac operator to inhibit transcription in E. coli. This inhibition can be relieved by adding lactose or isopropyl-β-D-thiogalactopyranoside (IPTG).
   3492..4080    -  rep_origin     ori: high-copy-number ColE1/pMB1/pBR322/pUC origin of replication
   4251..5111    -  CDS            AmpR: β-lactamase; bla; confers resistance to ampicillin, carbenicillin, and related antibiotics
   5112..5216    -  promoter       AmpR promoter: bla
>Addgene plasmid #185200 | pST_CAHS1_HYPDU_149-191 (pBS0657) | addgene full sequence | sequence record 366790 | Addgene NGS Result
TGACGTCGACGGATCGGGAGATCTCCCGATCCCCTATGGTGCACTCTCAGTACAATCTGCTCTGATGCCG
CATAGTTAAGCCAGTATCTGCTCCCTGCTTGTGTGTTGGAGGTCGCTGAGTAGTGCGCGAGCAAAATTTA
AGCTACAACAAGGCAAGGCTTGACCGACAATTGCATGAAGAATCTGCTTAGGGTTAGGCGTTTTGCGCTG
CTTCGCGATGTACGGGCCAGATATACGCGTTGACATTGATTATTGACTAGTTATTAATAGTAATCAATTA
CGGGGTCATTAGTTCATAGCCCATATATGGAGTTCCGCGTTACATAACTTACGGTAAATGGCCCGCCTGG
CTGACCGCCCAACGACCCCCGCCCATTGACGTCAATAATGACGTATGTTCCCATAGTAACGCCAATAGGG
ACTTTCCATTGACGTCAATGGGTGGAGTATTTACGGTAAACTGCCCACTTGGCAGTACATCAAGTGTATC
ATATGCCAAGTACGCCCCCTATTGACGTCAATGACGGTAAATGGCCCGCCTGGCATTATGCCCAGTACAT
GACCTTATGGGACTTTCCTACTTGGCAGTACATCTACGTATTAGTCATCGCTATTACCATGGTGATGCGG
TTTTGGCAGTACATCAATGGGCGTGGATAGCGGTTTGACTCACGGGGATTTCCAAGTCTCCACCCCATTG
ACGTCAATGGGAGTTTGTTTTGGCACCAAAATCAACGGGACTTTCCAAAATGTCGTAACAACTCCGCCCC
ATTGACGCAAATGGGCGGTAGGCGTGTACGGTGGGAGGTCTATATAAGCAGAGCTCTCTGGCTAACTAGA
GAACCCACTGCTTACTGGCTTATCGAAATTAATACGACTCACTATAGGGAGACCCAAGCTGGCTAGCCAC
CATGGTCGAATTTCGGAAAGATCTTATTGAATCAACGATTGATCGTCAAAAGCGGGAAGTAGATTTGGAA
GCTAAAATGGCTAAACGTGAATTGGATAGAGAAGGTCAACTTGCAAAAGAAGCGCTCGAAAGGTGATGAA
TTGCCAATTGAAATTTGACGGCCTATGTCACTGAAACTATCCAAACACCCCATGTCGATACTGAACGTAT
CGACGCATACCTCCTTCCTTGAAAACGCACAATCATACAACTGGGCACATAATGCGTACGCCCATCTAGT
ACACCCATCTCTGTAGGTCCAGTTCAAGAGCTGGAAGAGCACCCTCCACTTACCCGCTGATCAGCCTCGA
CTGTGCCTTCTAGTTGCCAGCCATCTGTTGTTTGCCCCTCCCCCGTGCCTTCCTTGACCCTGGAAGGTGC
CACTCCCACTGTCCTTTCCTAATAAAATGAGGAAATTGCATCGCATTGTCTGAGTAGGTGTCATTCTATT
CTGGGGGGTGGGGTGGGGCAGGACAGCAAGGGGGAGGATTGGGAAGACAATAGCAGGCATGCTGGGGATG
CGGTGGGCTCTATGGCTTCTGAGGCGGAAAGAACCAGCTGGGGCTCTAGGGGGTATCCCC
[124 nt withheld, positions 1531-1654]
C
[91 nt withheld, positions 1656-1746]
A
[49 nt withheld, positions 1748-1796]
CCTTTGACGTTGGAGTCCACGTTCTTT
[37 nt withheld, positions 1824-1860]
ACCCTATCTCGGTCTATTCTTTTGATTTATAAGGGATTTTGCCGATTTCGGCCTATTGGTTAAAAAATGA
GCTGATTTAACAAAAATTTAACGCGAATTAATTCTGTGGAATGTGTGTCAGTTAGGGTGTGGAAAGTCCC
CAGGCTCCCCAGCAGGCAGAAGTATGCAAAGCATGCATCTCAATTAGTCAGCAACCAGGTGTGGAAAGTC
CCCAGGCTCCCCAGCAGGCAGAAGTATGCAAAGCATGCATCTCAATTAGTCAGCAACCATAGTCCCGCCC
CTAACTCCGCCCATCCCGCCCCTAACTCCGCCCAGTTCCGCCCATTCTCCGCCCCATGGCTGACTAATTT
TTTTTATTTATGCAGAGGCCGAGGCCGCCTCTGCCTCTGAGCTATTCCAGAAGTAGTGAGGAGGCTTTTT
TGGAGGCCTAGGCTTTTGCAAAAAGCTCCCGGGAGCTTGTATATCCATTTTCGGATCTGATCAGCACGTG
TTGACAATTAATCATCGGCATAGTATATCGGCATAGTATAATACGACAAGGTGAGGAACTAAACCATGGC
CAAGTTGACCAGTGCCGTTCCGGTGCTCACCGCGCGCGACGTCGCCGGAGCGGTCGAGTTCTGGACCGAC
CGGCTCGGGTTCTCCCGGGACTTCGTGGAGGACGACTTCGCCGGTGTGGTCCGGGACGACGTGACCCTGT
TCATCAGCGCGGTCCAGGACCAGGTGGTGCCGGACAACACCCTGGCCTGGGTGTGGGTGCGCGGCCTGGA
CGAGCTGTACGCCGAGTGGTCGGAGGTCGTGTCCACGAACTTCCGGGACGCCTCCGGGCCGGCCATGACC
GAGATCGGCGAGCAGCCGTGGGGGCGGGAGTTCGCCCTGCGCGACCCGGCCGGCAACTGCGTGCACTTCG
TGGCCGAGGAGCAGGACTGACACGTGCTACGAGATTTCGATTCCACCGCCGCCTTCTATGAAAGGTTGGG
CTTCGGAATCGTTTTCCGGGACGCCGGCTGGATGATCCTCCAGCGCGGGGATCTCATGCTGGAGTTCTTC
GCCCACCCCAACTTGTTTATTGCAGCTTATAATGGTTACAAATAAAGCAATAGCATCACAAATTTCACAA
ATAAAGCATTTTTTTCACTGCATTCTAGTTGTGGTTTGTCCAAACTCATCAATGTATCTTATCATGTCTG
TATACCGTCGACCTCTAGCTAGAGCTTGGCGTAATCATGGTCATAGCTGTTTCCTGTGTGAAATTGTTAT
CCGCTCACAATTCCACACAACATACGAGCCGGAAGCATAAAGTGTAAAGCCTGGGGTGCCTAATGAGTGA
GCTAACTTACATTAATTGCGTTGCGCTCACTGCCCGCTTTCCAGTCGGGAAACCTGTCGTGCCAGCTGCA
TTAATGAATCGGCCAACGCGCGGGGAGAGGCGGTTTGCGTATTGGGCGCTCTTCCGCTTCCTCGCTCACT
GACTCGCTGCGCTCGGTCGTTCGGCTGCGGCGAGCGGTATCAGCTCACTCAAAGGCGGTAATACGGTTAT
CCACAGAATCAGGGGATAACGCAGGAAAGAACATGTGAGCAAAAGGCCAGCAAAAGGCCAGGAACCGTAA
AAAGGCCGCGTTGCTGGCGTTTTTCCATAGGCTCCGCCCCCCTGACGAGCATCACAAAAATCGACGCTCA
AGTCAGAGGTGGCGAAACCCGACAGGACTATAAAGATACCAGGCGTTTCCCCCTGGAAGCTCCCTCGTGC
GCTCTCCTGTTCCGACCCTGCCGCTTACCGGATACCTGTCCGCCTTTCTCCCTTCGGGAAGCGTGGCGCT
TTCTCATAGCTCACGCTGTAGGTATCTCAGTTCGGTGTAGGTCGTTCGCTCCAAGCTGGGCTGTGTGCAC
GAACCCCCCGTTCAGCCCGACCGCTGCGCCTTATCCGGTAACTATCGTCTTGAGTCCAACCCGGTAAGAC
ACGACTTATCGCCACTGGCAGCAGCCACTGGTAACAGGATTAGCAGAGCGAGGTATGTAGGCGGTGCTAC
AGAGTTCTTGAAGTGGTGGCCTAACTACGGCTACACTAGAAGAACAGTATTTGGTATCTGCGCTCTGCTG
AAGCCAGTTACCTTCGGAAAAAGAGTTGGTAGCTCTTGATCCGGCAAACAAACCACCGCTGGTAGCGGTG
GTTTTTTTGTTTGCAAGCAGCAGATTACGCGCAGAAAAAAAGGATCTCAAGAAGATCCTTTGATCTTTTC
TACGGGGTCTGACGCTCAGTGGAACGAAAACTCACGTTAAGGGATTTTGGTCATGAGATTATCAAAAAGG
ATCTTCACCTAGATCCTTTTAAATTAAAAATGAAGTTTTAAATCAATCTAAAGTATATATGAGTAAACTT
GGTCTGACAGTTACCAATGCTTAATCAGTGAGGCACCTATCTCAGCGATCTGTCTATTTCGTTCATCCAT
AGTTGCCTGACTCCCCGTCGTGTAGATAACTACGATACGGGAGGGCTTACCATCTGGCCCCAGTGCTGCA
ATGATACCGCGAGACCCACGCTCACCGGCTCCAGATTTATCAGCAATAAACCAGCCAGCCGGAAGGGCCG
AGCGCAGAAGTGGTCCTGCAACTTTATCCGCCTCCATCCAGTCTATTAATTGTTGCCGGGAAGCTAGAGT
AAGTAGTTCGCCAGTTAATAGTTTGCGCAACGTTGTTGCCATTGCTACAGGCATCGTGGTGTCACGCTCG
TCGTTTGGTATGGCTTCATTCAGCTCCGGTTCCCAACGATCAAGGCGAGTTACATGATCCCCCATGTTGT
GCAAAAAAGCGGTTAGCTCCTTCGGTCCTCCGATCGTTGTCAGAAGTAAGTTGGCCGCAGTGTTATCACT
CATGGTTATGGCAGCACTGCATAATTCTCTTACTGTCATGCCATCCGTAAGATGCTTTTCTGTGACTGGT
GAGTACTCAACCAAGTCATTCTGAGAATAGTGTATGCGGCGACCGAGTTGCTCTTGCCCGGCGTCAATAC
GGGATAATACCGCGCCACATAGCAGAACTTTAAAAGTGCTCATCATTGGAAAACGTTCTTCGGGGCGAAA
ACTCTCAAGGATCTTACCGCTGTTGAGATCCAGTTCGATGTAACCCACTCGTGCACCCAACTGATCTTCA
GCATCTTTTACTTTCACCAGCGTTTCTGGGTGAGCAAAAACAGGAAGGCAAAATGCCGCAAAAAAGGGAA
TAAGGGCGACACGGAAATGTTGAATACTCATACTCTTCCTTTTTCAATATTATTGAAGCATTTATCAGGG
TTATTGTCTCATGAGCGGATACATATTTGAATGTATTTAGAAAAATAAACAAATAGGGGTTCCGCGCACA
TTTCCCCGAAAAGTGCCACC
